Addgene plasmid #211023: pNLF1-C_CCNE1:1-410
Purpose: Mammalian expression of full-length human CCNE1. C-terminal NanoLuc luciferase tag.
Depositing lab: Cheryl Arrowsmith. Depositing organization: University of Toronto. Publication: A Target Class Ligandability Evaluation of WD40 Repeat-Containing Proteins. Ackloo S, Li F, Szewczyk M, Seitova A, Loppnau P, Zeng H, Xu J, Ahmad S, Arnautova YA, Baghaie AJ, Beldar S, Bolotokova A, Centrella PA, Chau I, Clark MA, Cuozzo JW, Dehghani-Tafti S, Disch JS, Dong A, Dumas A, Feng JA, Ghiabi P, Gibson E, Gilmer J, Goldman B, Green SR, Guie MA, Guilinger JP, Harms N, Herasymenko O, Houliston S, Hutchinson A, Kearnes S, Keefe AD, Kimani SW, Kramer T, Kutera M, Kwak HA, Lento C, Li Y, Liu J, Loup J, Machado RAC, Mulhern CJ, Perveen S, Righetto GL, Riley P, Shrestha S, Sigel EA, Silva M, Sintchak MD, Slakman BL, Taylor RD, Thompson J, Torng W, Underkoffler C, von Rechenberg M, Walsh RT, Watson I, Wilson DJ, Wolf E, Yadav M, Yazdi AK, Zhang J, Zhang Y, Santhakumar V, Edwards AM, Barsyte-Lovejoy D, Schapira M, Brown PJ, Halabelian L, Arrowsmith CH. J Med Chem. 2025 Jan 23;68(2):1092-1112. doi: 10.1021/acs.jmedchem.4c02010. Epub 2024 Nov 4. PubMed 39495097.
Backbone
  Vector backbone: pNLF1-C
  Backbone manufacturer: Promega
  Vector type: Mammalian Expression
  Selectable markers: Hygromycin
Growth in bacteria
  Bacterial resistance: Ampicillin, 100 μg/mL
  Growth temperature: 37°C
  Growth strain: DH5alpha
  Copy number: High Copy
Gene/Insert
  Gene/Insert name: CCNE1:M1-A410
  Species: H. sapiens (human)
  Insert size (bp): 1230
  Mutation: wild type
  Entrez Gene: CCNE1 (a.k.a. CCNE, pCCNE1)
  Promoter: CMV
  Tag / fusion protein: NanoLuc luciferase (C terminal on insert)
  Cloning method: Ligation Independent Cloning
  Sequencing primers: 5′ ttacagctcttaaggctagag; 3′ agccggctgtctgtcgccag
Resource information
  A portion of this plasmid was derived from a plasmid made by: Mammalian Gene Collection (BC035498.2)
Terms and licenses: Academic/Nonprofit Terms; Industry Terms: Not Available to Industry
Depositor comments: 5' Cloning Site: EcoR1 (not destroyed), 3' Cloning Site: EcoRV (not destroyed). C terminal tag: risrfgpnscrralgssgvftledfvgdwrqtagynldqvleqggvsslfqnlgvsvtpiqrivlsgenglkidihviipyeglsgdqmgqiekifkvvypvddhhfkvilhygtlvidgvtpnmidyfgrpyegiavfdgkkitvtgtlwngnkiiderlinpdgsllfrvtingvtgwrlcerila.
How to cite: pNLF1-C_CCNE1:1-410 was a gift from Cheryl Arrowsmith (Addgene plasmid # 211023 ; http://n2t.net/addgene:211023 ; RRID:Addgene_211023)
