[The description below was written by a language model from this plasmid's Addgene catalogue record and pLannotate feature annotations shown in this document.]
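Description:
pNLF1-C_CCNE1:1-410 is a mammalian expression plasmid of about 7.2 kb, built on the commercial pNLF1-C backbone, that produces full-length wild-type human cyclin E1 (CCNE1, residues M1–A410) fused at its C terminus to NanoLuc luciferase. It is propagated in E. coli as a high-copy plasmid through a ColE1/pUC-type origin with ampicillin selection (AmpR with its own bla promoter). A ColE1 cer site is also annotated, which helps keep the plasmid monomeric. For mammalian cells, a separate cassette of SV40 enhancer/early promoter, hygromycin phosphotransferase (hph) and a synthetic poly(A) signal allows hygromycin selection of stable transfectants.

The expression unit runs from the CMV immediate-early enhancer and promoter through a chimeric β-globin/immunoglobulin intron, which generally improves transcript processing and expression. It continues into the 1,230 bp CCNE1 coding sequence, followed after a short linker by the human codon-optimised NanoLuc open reading frame and an SV40 polyadenylation signal. A T7 promoter lies just upstream of the insert and can support in vitro transcription. The CCNE1 sequence was derived from a Mammalian Gene Collection clone and inserted by ligation-independent cloning between retained EcoRI and EcoRV sites. Several short fragment annotations in the feature table (SET1, T7 terminator, large T antigen, M13 ori, bom, tnpA) are probably backbone remnants or partial matches rather than functional elements.

The record gives the purpose only as mammalian expression of NanoLuc-tagged CCNE1. Such fusions typically serve as luminescent donors in bioluminescence resonance energy transfer (BRET) assays of protein interaction or ligand engagement, or as readouts of protein abundance. The associated publication concerns ligandability of WD40 repeat proteins, but the record does not state the specific assay.
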