Features (pLannotate 1.2.2; 20 found; start..end, strand, type, name):
    140..517     +  enhancer       CMV enhancer: human cytomegalovirus immediate early enhancer
    519..718     +  promoter       CMV promoter: human cytomegalovirus (CMV) immediate early promoter
    857..989     +  intron         chimeric intron: chimera between introns from human β-globin and immunoglobulin heavy chain genes
   1033..1051    +  promoter       T7 promoter: promoter for bacteriophage T7 RNA polymerase
   1085..2314    +  CDS            CCNE1: CCNE1_HUMAN - Also known as CCNE. Experimental evidence at protein level: Swiss-Prot protein existence level 1. Essential for the control of the cell cycle at the G1/S (start) transition. From Homo sapiens (Human).
   2369..2881    +  CDS            Nluc: NanoLuc® luciferase human codon-optimized
   2914..2963    +  CDS            SET1 (fragment): solubility-enhancement tag derived from T7 phage gene 10B
   2971..2990    +  terminator     T7 terminator (fragment): transcription terminator for bacteriophage T7 RNA polymerase
   3012..3133    -  polyA_signal   SV40 poly(A) signal: SV40 polyadenylation signal
   3156..3224    -  CDS            large T antigen (fragment): large T antigen from SV40 (simian virus 40)
   3229..3261    +  rep_origin     M13 ori (fragment): M13 bacteriophage origin of replication; arrow indicates direction of (+) strand synthesis
   3262..3313    -  misc_feature   bom (fragment): basis of mobility region from pBR322
   3378..3735    +  promoter       SV40 promoter: SV40 enhancer and early promoter
   3766..4788    +  CDS            hph: KHYB_ECOLX - Experimental evidence at protein level: Swiss-Prot protein existence level 1. The aminoglycoside phosphotransferases achieve inactivation of their antibiotic substrates by phosphorylation. Only phosphorylates hygromycin and closely related compounds such as demethyl analogs and destomycin. From Escherichia coli.
   4827..4875    +  polyA_signal   poly(A) signal: synthetic polyadenylation signal
   4896..4988    -  CDS            tnpA (fragment): TN5P_ECOLX - Also known as tnp. Experimental evidence at protein level: Swiss-Prot protein existence level 1. Mediates transposition of transposon Tn5 by a 'cut and paste' mechanism. First, the monomeric transposase binds the 19 bp inverted DNA repeats flanking the transposon. Then, dimerization of the DNA- bound transposase creates a synaptic DNA complex. After nicking of the first DNA strand, excision of the transposon proceeds through a series of intermediates. The transposase then mediates the insertion of the transposon at a new site by strand transfer. The activity of the wild- type tran
   5031..5135    +  promoter       AmpR promoter: bla
   5136..5996    +  CDS            AmpR: β-lactamase; bla; confers resistance to ampicillin, carbenicillin, and related antibiotics
   6154..6742    -  rep_origin     ori: high-copy-number ColE1/pMB1/pBR322/pUC origin of replication
   6858..7141    +  misc_feature   cer region: ColE1-derived recombination site that helps to maintain plasmids as monomers
>Addgene plasmid #211023 | pNLF1-C_CCNE1:1-410 | addgene full sequence | sequence record 423361 | Addgene NGS Result
TCAATATTGGCCATTAGCCATATTATTCATTGGTTATATAGCATAAATCAATATTGGCTATTGGCCATTG
CATACGTTGTATCTATATCATAATATGTACATTTATATTGGCTCATGTCCAATATGACCGCCATGTTGGC
ATTGATTATTGACTAGTTATTAATAGTAATCAATTACGGGGTCATTAGTTCATAGCCCATATATGGAGTT
CCGCGTTACATAACTTACGGTAAATGGCCCGCCTGGCTGACCGCCCAACGACCCCCGCCCATTGACGTCA
ATAATGACGTATGTTCCCATAGTAACGCCAATAGGGACTTTCCATTGACGTCAATGGGTGGAGTATTTAC
GGTAAACTGCCCACTTGGCAGTACATCAAGTGTATCATATGCCAAGTCCGCCCCCTATTGACGTCAATGA
CGGTAAATGGCCCGCCTGGCATTATGCCCAGTACATGACCTTACGGGACTTTCCTACTTGGCAGTACATC
TACGTATTAGTCATCGCTATTACCATGGTGATGCGGTTTTGGCAGTACACCAATGGGCGTGGATAGCGGT
TTGACTCACGGGGATTTCCAAGTCTCCACCCCATTGACGTCAATGGGAGTTTGTTTTGGCACCAAAATCA
ACGGGACTTTCCAAAATGTCGTAATAACCCCGCCCCGTTGACGCAAATGGGCGGTAGGCGTGTACGGTGG
GAGGTCTATATAAGCAGAGCTGGTTTAGTGAACCGTCAGATCACTAGAAGCTTTATTGCGGTAGTTTATC
ACAGTTAAATTGCTAACGCAGTCAGTGCTTCTGACACAACAGTCTCGAACTTAAGCTGCAGAAGTTGGTC
GTGAGGCACTGGGCAGGTAAGTATCAAGGTTACAAGACAGGTTTAAGGAGACCAATAGAAACTGGGCTTG
TCGAGACAGAGAAGACTCTTGCGTTTCTGATAGGCACCTATTGGTCTTACTGACATCCACTTTGCCTTTC
TCTCCACAGGTGTCCACTCCCAGTTCAATTACAGCTCTTAAGGCTAGAGTATTAATACGACTCACTATAG
GGCTAGCAAAGCGATCGCTTCCGAATTCGCCACCATGCCGAGGGAGCGCAGGGAGCGGGATGCGAAGGAG
CGGGACACCATGAAGGAGGACGGCGGCGCGGAGTTCTCGGCTCGCTCCAGGAAGAGGAAGGCAAACGTGA
CCGTTTTTTTGCAGGATCCAGATGAAGAAATGGCCAAAATCGACAGGACGGCGAGGGACCAGTGTGGGAG
CCAGCCTTGGGACAATAATGCAGTCTGTGCAGACCCCTGCTCCCTGATCCCCACACCTGACAAAGAAGAT
GATGACCGGGTTTACCCAAACTCAACGTGCAAGCCTCGGATTATTGCACCATCCAGAGGCTCCCCGCTGC
CTGTACTGAGCTGGGCAAATAGAGAGGAAGTCTGGAAAATCATGTTAAACAAGGAAAAGACATACTTAAG
GGATCAGCACTTTCTTGAGCAACACCCTCTTCTGCAGCCAAAAATGCGAGCAATTCTTCTGGATTGGTTA
ATGGAGGTGTGTGAAGTCTATAAACTTCACAGGGAGACCTTTTACTTGGCACAAGATTTCTTTGACCGGT
ATATGGCGACACAAGAAAATGTTGTAAAAACTCTTTTACAGCTTATTGGGATTTCATCTTTATTTATTGC
AGCCAAACTTGAGGAAATCTATCCTCCAAAGTTGCACCAGTTTGCGTATGTGACAGATGGAGCTTGTTCA
GGAGATGAAATTCTCACCATGGAATTAATGATTATGAAGGCCCTTAAGTGGCGTTTAAGTCCCCTGACTA
TTGTGTCCTGGCTGAATGTATACATGCAGGTTGCATATCTAAATGACTTACATGAAGTGCTACTGCCGCA
GTATCCCCAGCAAATCTTTATACAGATTGCAGAGCTGTTGGATCTCTGTGTCCTGGATGTTGACTGCCTT
GAATTTCCTTATGGTATACTTGCTGCTTCGGCCTTGTATCATTTCTCGTCATCTGAATTGATGCAAAAGG
TTTCAGGGTATCAGTGGTGCGACATAGAGAACTGTGTCAAGTGGATGGTTCCATTTGCCATGGTTATAAG
GGAGACGGGGAGCTCAAAACTGAAGCACTTCAGGGGCGTCGCTGATGAAGATGCACACAACATACAGACC
CACAGAGACAGCTTGGATTTGCTGGACAAAGCCCGAGCAAAGAAAGCCATGTTGTCTGAACAAAATAGGG
CTTCTCCTCTCCCCAGTGGGCTCCTCACCCCGCCACAGAGCGGTAAGAAGCAGAGCAGCGGGCCGGAAAT
GGCGCGGATATCTAGATTTGGGCCCAATTCCTGCAGGCGAGCTCTCGGCTCGAGCGGCGTCTTCACACTC
GAAGATTTCGTTGGGGACTGGCGACAGACAGCCGGCTACAACCTGGACCAAGTCCTTGAACAGGGAGGTG
TGTCCAGTTTGTTTCAGAATCTCGGGGTGTCCGTAACTCCGATCCAAAGGATTGTCCTGAGCGGTGAAAA
TGGGCTGAAGATCGACATCCATGTCATCATCCCGTATGAAGGTCTGAGCGGCGACCAAATGGGCCAGATC
GAAAAAATTTTTAAGGTGGTGTACCCTGTGGATGATCATCACTTTAAGGTGATCCTGCACTATGGCACAC
TGGTAATCGACGGGGTTACGCCGAACATGATCGACTATTTCGGACGGCCGTATGAAGGCATCGCCGTGTT
CGACGGCAAAAAGATCACTGTAACAGGGACCCTGTGGAACGGCAACAAAATTATCGACGAGCGCCTGATC
AACCCCGACGGCTCCCTGCTGTTCCGAGTAACCATCAACGGAGTGACCGGCTGGCGGCTGTGCGAACGCA
TTCTGGCGTAAGGCCGCGACTCTAGGGCATGCAAGCTGATCCGGCTGCTAACAAAGCCCGAAAGGAAGCT
GAGTTGGCTGCTGCCACCGCTGAGCAATAACTAGCATAACCCCTTGGGGCGGCCGCTTCGAGCAGACATG
ATAAGATACATTGATGAGTTTGGACAAACCACAACTAGAATGCAGTGAAAAAAATGCTTTATTTGTGAAA
TTTGTGATGCTATTGCTTTATTTGTAACCATTATAAGCTGCAATAAACAAGTTAACAACAACAATTGCAT
TCATTTTATGTTTCAGGTTCAGGGGGAGATGTGGGAGGTTTTTTTAAGCAAGTAAAACCTCTACAAATGT
GGTAAAATCGAATTTTAACAAAATATTAACGCTTACAATTTCCTGATGCGGTATTTTCTCCTTACGCATC
TGTGCGGTATTTCACACCGCATACGCGGATCTGCGCAGCACCATGGCCTGAAATAACCTCTGAAAGAGGA
ACTTGGTTAGGTACCTTCTGAGGCGGAAAGAACCAGCTGTGGAATGTGTGTCAGTTAGGGTGTGGAAAGT
CCCCAGGCTCCCCAGCAGGCAGAAGTATGCAAAGCATGCATCTCAATTAGTCAGCAACCAGGTGTGGAAA
GTCCCCAGGCTCCCCAGCAGGCAGAAGTATGCAAAGCATGCATCTCAATTAGTCAGCAACCATAGTCCCG
CCCCTAACTCCGCCCATCCCGCCCCTAACTCCGCCCAGTTCCGCCCATTCTCCGCCCCATGGCTGACTAA
TTTTTTTTATTTATGCAGAGGCCGAGGCCGCCTCGGCCTCTGAGCTATTCCAGAAGTAGTGAGGAGGCTT
TTTTGGAGGCCTAGGCTTTTGCAAAAAGCTCGATTCTTCTGACACTAGCGCCACCATGAAGAAGCCCGAA
CTCACCGCTACCAGCGTTGAAAAATTTCTCATCGAGAAGTTCGACAGTGTGAGCGACCTGATGCAGTTGT
CGGAGGGCGAAGAGAGCCGAGCCTTCAGCTTCGATGTCGGCGGACGCGGCTATGTACTGCGGGTGAATAG
CTGCGCTGATGGCTTCTACAAAGACCGCTACGTGTACCGCCACTTCGCCAGCGCTGCACTACCCATCCCC
GAAGTGTTGGACATCGGCGAGTTCAGCGAGAGCCTGACATACTGCATCAGTAGACGCGCCCAAGGCGTTA
CTCTCCAAGACCTCCCCGAAACAGAGCTGCCTGCTGTGTTACAGCCTGTCGCCGAAGCTATGGATGCTAT
TGCCGCCGCCGACCTCAGTCAAACCAGCGGCTTCGGCCCATTCGGGCCCCAAGGCATCGGCCAGTACACA
ACCTGGCGGGATTTCATTTGCGCCATTGCTGATCCCCATGTCTACCACTGGCAGACCGTGATGGACGACA
CCGTGTCCGCCAGCGTAGCTCAAGCCCTGGACGAACTGATGCTGTGGGCCGAAGACTGTCCCGAGGTGCG
CCACCTCGTCCATGCCGACTTCGGCAGCAACAACGTCCTGACCGACAACGGCCGCATCACCGCCGTAATC
GACTGGTCCGAAGCTATGTTCGGGGACAGTCAGTACGAGGTGGCCAACATCTTCTTCTGGCGGCCCTGGC
TGGCTTGCATGGAGCAGCAGACTCGCTACTTCGAGCGCCGGCATCCCGAGCTGGCCGGCAGCCCTCGTCT
GCGAGCCTACATGCTGCGCATCGGCCTGGATCAGCTCTACCAGAGCCTCGTGGACGGCAACTTCGACGAT
GCTGCCTGGGCTCAAGGCCGCTGCGATGCCATCGTCCGCAGCGGGGCCGGCACCGTCGGTCGCACACAAA
TCGCTCGCCGGAGCGCAGCCGTATGGACCGACGGCTGCGTCGAGGTGCTGGCCGACAGCGGCAACCGCCG
GCCCAGTACACGACCGCGCGCTAAGGAGGTAGGTCGAGTTTAGACTCTAGCCATCACGATGGCCGCAATA
AAATATCTTTATTTTCATTACATCTGTGTGTTGGTTTTTTGTGTGAATCGATAGCGATAAGGATCCTCTT
TGCGCTTGCGTTTTCCCTTGTCCAGATAGCCCAGTAGCTGACATTCATCCGGGGTCAGCACCGTTTCTGC
GGACTGGCTTTCTACGTAATGGTTTCTTAGACGTCAGGTGGCACTTTTCGGGGAAATGTGCGCGGAACCC
CTATTTGTTTATTTTTCTAAATACATTCAAATATGTATCCGCTCATGAGACAATAACCCTGATAAATGCT
TCAATAATATTGAAAAAGGAAGAGTATGAGTATTCAACATTTCCGTGTCGCCCTTATTCCCTTTTTTGCG
GCATTTTGCCTTCCTGTTTTTGCTCACCCAGAAACGCTGGTGAAAGTAAAAGATGCTGAAGATCAGTTGG
GTGCACGAGTGGGTTACATCGAACTGGATCTCAACAGCGGTAAGATCCTTGAGAGTTTTCGCCCCGAAGA
ACGTTTTCCAATGATGAGCACTTTCAAAGTTCTGCTATGTGGCGCGGTATTATCCCGTATTGACGCCGGG
CAAGAGCAACTCGGTCGCCGCATACACTATTCTCAGAATGACTTGGTTGAGTACTCACCAGTCACAGAAA
AGCATCTTACGGATGGCATGACAGTAAGAGAATTATGCAGTGCTGCCATAACCATGAGTGATAACACTGC
GGCCAACTTACTTCTGACAACTATCGGAGGACCGAAGGAGCTAACCGCTTTTTTGCACAACATGGGGGAT
CATGTAACTCGCCTTGATCGTTGGGAACCGGAGCTGAATGAAGCCATACCAAACGACGAGCGTGACACCA
CGATGCCTGTAGCAATGGCAACAACGTTGCGCAAACTATTAACTGGCGAACTACTTACTCTAGCTTCCCG
GCAACAATTAATAGACTGGATGGAGGCGGATAAAGTTGCAGGACCACTTCTGCGCTCGGCCCTTCCGGCT
GGCTGGTTTATTGCTGATAAATCTGGAGCCGGTGAGCGTGGGTCTCGCGGTATCATTGCAGCACTGGGGC
CAGATGGTAAGCCCTCCCGTATCGTAGTTATCTACACGACGGGGAGTCAGGCAACTATGGATGAACGAAA
TAGACAGATCGCTGAGATAGGTGCCTCACTGATTAAGCATTGGTAATTCGAAATGACCGACCAAGCGACG
CCCAACCGGTATCAGCTCACTCAAAGGCGGTAATACGGTTATCCACAGAATCAGGGGATAACGCAGGAAA
GAACATGTGAGCAAAAGGCCAGCAAAAGGCCAGGAACCGTAAAAAGGCCGCGTTGCTGGCGTTTTTCCAT
AGGCTCCGCCCCCCTGACGAGCATCACAAAAATCGACGCTCAAGTCAGAGGTGGCGAAACCCGACAGGAC
TATAAAGATACCAGGCGTTTCCCCCTGGAAGCTCCCTCGTGCGCTCTCCTGTTCCGACCCTGCCGCTTAC
CGGATACCTGTCCGCCTTTCTCCCTTCGGGAAGCGTGGCGCTTTCTCATAGCTCACGCTGTAGGTATCTC
AGTTCGGTGTAGGTCGTTCGCTCCAAGCTGGGCTGTGTGCACGAACCCCCCGTTCAGCCCGACCGCTGCG
CCTTATCCGGTAACTATCGTCTTGAGTCCAACCCGGTAAGACACGACTTATCGCCACTGGCAGCAGCCAC
TGGTAACAGGATTAGCAGAGCGAGGTATGTAGGCGGTGCTACAGAGTTCTTGAAGTGGTGGCCTAACTAC
GGCTACACTAGAAGGACAGTATTTGGTATCTGCGCTCTGCTGAAGCCAGTTACCTTCGGAAAAAGAGTTG
GTAGCTCTTGATCCGGCAAACAAACCACCGCTGGTAGCGGTGGTTTTTTTGTTTGCAAGCAGCAGATTAC
GCGCAGAAAAAAAGGATTTCAAGAAGATCCTTTGATCTTTTCTACGGGGTCTGACGCTCAGTGGAACGAA
AACTCACGTTAAGGGATTTTGGTCATGAGATTATCAAAAAGGATCTTCACCTAGATCCTTTTATAGTCCG
GAAATACAGGAACGCACGCTGGATGGCCCTTCGCTGGGATGGTGAAACCATGAAAAATGGCAGCTTCAGT
GGATTAAGTGGGGGTAATGTGGCCTGTACCCTCTGGTTGCATAGGTATTCATACGGTTAAAATTTATCAG
GCGCGATTGCGGCAGTTTTTCGGGTGGTTTGTTGCCATTTTTACCTGTCTGCTGCCGTGATCGCGCTGAA
CGCGTTTTAGCGGTGCGTACAATTAAGGGATTATGGTAAATCCACTTACTGTCTGCCCTCGTAGCCATCG
AGATAAACCGCAGTACTCCGGCCACGATGCGTCCGGCGTAGAGGATCGAGATCT
