>Addgene plasmid #211023 | pNLF1-C_CCNE1:1-410 | depositor partial sequence | sequence record 411526 | Insert sequence
ATGCCGAGGGAGCGCAGGGAGCGGGATGCGAAGGAGCGGGACACCATGAAGGAGGACGGCGGCGCGGAGT
TCTCGGCTCGCTCCAGGAAGAGGAAGGCAAACGTGACCGTTTTTTTGCAGGATCCAGATGAAGAAATGGC
CAAAATCGACAGGACGGCGAGGGACCAGTGTGGGAGCCAGCCTTGGGACAATAATGCAGTCTGTGCAGAC
CCCTGCTCCCTGATCCCCACACCTGACAAAGAAGATGATGACCGGGTTTACCCAAACTCAACGTGCAAGC
CTCGGATTATTGCACCATCCAGAGGCTCCCCGCTGCCTGTACTGAGCTGGGCAAATAGAGAGGAAGTCTG
GAAAATCATGTTAAACAAGGAAAAGACATACTTAAGGGATCAGCACTTTCTTGAGCAACACCCTCTTCTG
CAGCCAAAAATGCGAGCAATTCTTCTGGATTGGTTAATGGAGGTGTGTGAAGTCTATAAACTTCACAGGG
AGACCTTTTACTTGGCACAAGATTTCTTTGACCGGTATATGGCGACACAAGAAAATGTTGTAAAAACTCT
TTTACAGCTTATTGGGATTTCATCTTTATTTATTGCAGCCAAACTTGAGGAAATCTATCCTCCAAAGTTG
CACCAGTTTGCGTATGTGACAGATGGAGCTTGTTCAGGAGATGAAATTCTCACCATGGAATTAATGATTA
TGAAGGCCCTTAAGTGGCGTTTAAGTCCCCTGACTATTGTGTCCTGGCTGAATGTATACATGCAGGTTGC
ATATCTAAATGACTTACATGAAGTGCTACTGCCGCAGTATCCCCAGCAAATCTTTATACAGATTGCAGAG
CTGTTGGATCTCTGTGTCCTGGATGTTGACTGCCTTGAATTTCCTTATGGTATACTTGCTGCTTCGGCCT
TGTATCATTTCTCGTCATCTGAATTGATGCAAAAGGTTTCAGGGTATCAGTGGTGCGACATAGAGAACTG
TGTCAAGTGGATGGTTCCATTTGCCATGGTTATAAGGGAGACGGGGAGCTCAAAACTGAAGCACTTCAGG
GGCGTCGCTGATGAAGATGCACACAACATACAGACCCACAGAGACAGCTTGGATTTGCTGGACAAAGCCC
GAGCAAAGAAAGCCATGTTGTCTGAACAAAATAGGGCTTCTCCTCTCCCCAGTGGGCTCCTCACCCCGCC
ACAGAGCGGTAAGAAGCAGAGCAGCGGGCCGGAAATGGCG
